Addgene plasmid #162375: pGP-AAV-syn-jGCaMP8m-WPRE
Purpose: AAV-mediated expression of ultrafast protein calcium sensor under the Syn promoter
Depositing lab: GENIE Project. Publication: jGCaMP8 Fast Genetically Encoded Calcium Indicators. Zhang Y, Rózsa M, Bushey D, Zheng J, Reep D, Broussard GJ, Tsang A, Tsegaye G, Patel R, Narayan S, Li JX, Zhang R, Ahrens MB, Turner GC, Wang SS-H, Svoboda K, Korff W, Schreiter ER, Hasseman JP, Kolb I, Looger LL. Janelia Research Campus, Online Resource (2020) doi:10.25378/janelia.13148243.
Backbone
  Vector backbone: AAV-Syn
  Vector type: Mammalian Expression, AAV
Growth in bacteria
  Bacterial resistance: Ampicillin, 100 μg/mL
  Growth temperature: 30°C
  Growth strain: NEB Stable
  Copy number: Low Copy
Gene/Insert
  Gene/Insert name: jGCaMP8m (alt name: variant 686)
  Species: R. norvegicus (rat), G. gallus (chicken); A. victoria (jellyfish)
  Insert size (bp): 1269
  Mutation: A25G F286Y
  Promoter: Synapsin
  Tag / fusion protein: 6xHis (N terminal on insert)
  Cloning method: Gibson Cloning
Terms and licenses: Academic/Nonprofit Terms; Industry Terms: Not Available to Industry
Depositor comments: For additional description and application data, see Zhang & Rózsa et al. (2023). Fast and sensitive GCaMP calcium indicators for imaging neural populations. Nature, 615(7954), 884–891. https://doi.org/10.1038/s41586-023-05828-9.
How to cite: pGP-AAV-syn-jGCaMP8m-WPRE was a gift from GENIE Project (Addgene plasmid # 162375 ; http://n2t.net/addgene:162375 ; RRID:Addgene_162375) For viral preps, please replace (Addgene plasmid # 162375) in the above sentence with: (Addgene viral prep # 162375-AAV1), (Addgene viral prep # 162375-AAV5), (Addgene viral prep # 162375-AAV9), (Addgene viral prep # 162375-AAVrg), or (Addgene viral prep # 162375-PHPeB)
