[The description below was written by a language model from this plasmid's Addgene catalogue record and pLannotate feature annotations shown in this document.]
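Description:
pGP-AAV-syn-jGCaMP8m-WPRE is an AAV transfer plasmid of about 5.5 kb, built on an AAV-Syn backbone, for neuron-targeted expression of the fast genetically encoded calcium indicator jGCaMP8m. The expression cassette sits between two AAV2 inverted terminal repeats, the elements that allow the intervening DNA to be replicated and packaged into recombinant AAV particles when rep, cap and helper functions are provided separately. One ITR spans the plasmid origin and is annotated only as a fragment. In bacteria the plasmid is maintained through a ColE1/pUC-type origin and selected with ampicillin via β-lactamase. An f1 phage origin is also present, along with short lacZα and lacI remnants that appear to be backbone leftovers. The catalogue lists the plasmid as low copy even though the annotated origin is a high-copy type.

Within the ITRs, the human synapsin I promoter restricts transcription to neurons and drives the jGCaMP8m open reading frame (also called variant 686, 1269 bp). This chimeric sensor is assembled from rat, chicken and jellyfish sequences, carries an N-terminal 6xHis tag, and has A25G and F286Y recorded as mutations. The automated annotation labels this region as a GCaMP6s fragment, which reflects sequence similarity among GCaMP family members rather than the true identity of the insert. Downstream, a WPRE enhances transcript stability and expression, and an SV40 polyadenylation signal, with an adjacent scrap of large T antigen sequence, terminates the message. The construct is intended for producing AAV to image neuronal calcium activity with rapid kinetics, and it can also serve for direct mammalian expression.
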