Features (pLannotate 1.2.2; 14 found; start..end, strand, type, name):
    124..571     +  promoter       hSyn promoter: human synapsin I promoter; confers neuron-specific expression (Kügler et al., 2003)
    705..1875    +  CDS            GCaMP6s (fragment): improved fluorescent protein-based calcium sensor (Chen et al., 2013)
   1890..2478    +  misc_feature   WPRE: woodchuck hepatitis virus posttranscriptional regulatory element
   2479..2498    +  misc_feature   MCS (fragment): pBluescript multiple cloning site
   2527..2648    -  polyA_signal   SV40 poly(A) signal: SV40 polyadenylation signal
   2671..2739    -  CDS            large T antigen (fragment): large T antigen from SV40 (simian virus 40)
   2810..2943    +  repeat_region  AAV2 ITR: inverted terminal repeat of adeno-associated virus serotype 2 inverted
   2937..2993    -  CDS            lacI (fragment): lac repressor; lacI; The lac repressor binds to the lac operator to inhibit transcription in E. coli. This inhibition can be relieved by adding lactose or isopropyl-β-D-thiogalactopyranoside (IPTG).
   3176..3764    -  rep_origin     ori: high-copy-number ColE1/pMB1/pBR322/pUC origin of replication
   3935..4795    -  CDS            AmpR: β-lactamase; bla; confers resistance to ampicillin, carbenicillin, and related antibiotics
   4796..4900    -  promoter       AmpR promoter: bla
   4953..5381    -  rep_origin     f1 ori (sequence partly withheld): f1 bacteriophage origin of replication; arrow indicates direction of (+) strand synthesis
   5386..5455    -  CDS            lacZα (fragment): LacZα fragment of β-galactosidase; lacZ fragment
   5450..42      -  repeat_region  AAV2 ITR (fragment) (across the origin): inverted terminal repeat of adeno-associated virus serotype 2 inverted
>Addgene plasmid #162375 | pGP-AAV-syn-jGCaMP8m-WPRE | addgene full sequence | sequence record 318368 | Addgene NGS Result
CGCGCAGAGAGGGAGTGGCCAACTCCATCACTAGGGGTTCCTTGTAGTTAATGATTAACCCGCCATGCTA
CTTATCTACGTAGCCATGCTCTAGGAAGATCTCTGCAGAGGGCCCTGCGTATGAGTGCAAGTGGGTTTTA
GGACCAGGATGAGGCGGGGTGGGGGTGCCTACCTGACGACCGACCCCGACCCACTGGACAAGCACCCAAC
CCCCATTCCCCAAATTGCGCATCCCCTATCAGAGAGGGGGAGGGGAAACAGGATGCGGCGAGGCGCGTGC
GCACTGCCAGCTTCAGCACCGCGGACAGTGCCTTCGCCCCCGCCTGGCGGCGCGCGCCACCGCCGCCTCA
GCACTGAAGGCGCGCTGACGTCACTCGCCGGTCCCCCGCAAACTCCCCTTCCCGGCCACCTTGGTCGCGT
CCGCGCCGCCGCCGGCCCAGCCGGACCGCACCACGCGAGGCGCGAGATAGGGGGGCACGGGCGCGACCAT
CTGCGCTGCGGCGCCGGCGACTCAGCGCTGCCTCAGTCTGCGGTGGGCAGCGGAGGAGTCGTGTCGTGCC
TGAGAGCGCAGTCGAATTCAAGCTGCTAGCAAGGATCCACCCGCCACCATGCATCATCACCATCATCACA
CGCGTCGCAAGAAGACCTTCAAGGAGGTGGCCACCGCCGTGAAGATCATCGGCCGCCTGATGGGCCTGAA
GATCAACGTCTATATCAAGGCCGACAAGCAGAAGAACGGCATCAAGGCGAACTTCCACATCCGCCACAAC
ATCGAGGACGGCGGCGTGCAGCTCGCCTACCACTACCAGCAGAACACCCCCATCGGCGACGGCCCCGTGC
TGCTGCCCGACAACCACTACCTGAGCGTGGAGTCCAAACTTTCGAAAGACCCCAACGAGAAGCGCGATCA
CATGGTCCTGCTGGAGTTCGTGACCGCCGCCGGGATCACTCTCGGCATGGACGAGCTGTACAAGGGCGGT
ACCGGAGGGAGCATGGTGAGCAAGGGCGAGGAGCTGTTCACCGGGGTGGTGCCCATCCTGGTCGAGCTGG
ACGGCGACGTAAACGGCCACAAGTTCAGCGTGTCCGGCGAGGGTGAGGGCGATGCCACCTACGGCAAGCT
GACCCTGAAGTTCATCTGCACCACCGGCAAGCTGCCCGTGCCCTGGCCCACCCTCGTGACCACCCTGACC
TACGGCGTGCAGTGCTTCAGCCGCTACCCCGACCACATGAAGCAGCACGACTTCTTCAAGTCCGCCATGC
CCGAAGGCTACATCCAGGAGCGCACCATCTTCTTCAAGGACGACGGCAACTACAAGACCCGCGCCGAGGT
GAAGTTCGAGGGCGACACCCTGGTGAACCGCATCGAGCTGAAGGGCATCGACTTCAAGGAGGACGGCAAC
ATCCTGGGGCACAAGCTGGAGTACAACCTGCCGGACCAACTGACTGAAGAGCAGATCGCAGAATACAAAG
AGGCTTTCTCCCTATTTGACAAGGACGGGGATGGGACAATAACAACCAAGGAGCTGGGGACGGTGATGCG
GTCTCTGGGGCAGAACCCCACAGAAGCAGAGCTGCAGGACATGATCAATGAAGTAGATGCCGACGGTGAC
GGCACAATCGACTTCCCTGAGTTCCTGACAATGATGGCAAGAAAAATGAAATACAGGGACACGGAAGAAG
AAATTAGAGAAGCGTTCGGTGTGTTTGATAAGGATGGCAATGGCTACATCAGTGCAGCAGAGCTTCGCCA
CGTGATGACAAACCTTGGAGAGAAGTTAACAGATGAAGAGGTTGATGAAATGATCAGGGAAGCAGACATC
GATGGGGATGGTCAGGTAAACTACGAAGAGTTTGTACAAATGATGACAGCGAAGTAAAAGCTTATCGATA
ATCAACCTCTGGATTACAAAATTTGTGAAAGATTGACTGGTATTCTTAACTATGTTGCTCCTTTTACGCT
ATGTGGATACGCTGCTTTAATGCCTTTGTATCATGCTATTGCTTCCCGTATGGCTTTCATTTTCTCCTCC
TTGTATAAATCCTGGTTGCTGTCTCTTTATGAGGAGTTGTGGCCCGTTGTCAGGCAACGTGGCGTGGTGT
GCACTGTGTTTGCTGACGCAACCCCCACTGGTTGGGGCATTGCCACCACCTGTCAGCTCCTTTCCGGGAC
TTTCGCTTTCCCCCTCCCTATTGCCACGGCGGAACTCATCGCCGCCTGCCTTGCCCGCTGCTGGACAGGG
GCTCGGCTGTTGGGCACTGACAATTCCGTGGTGTTGTCGGGGAAATCATCGTCCTTTCCTTGGCTGCTCG
CCTGTGTTGCCACCTGGATTCTGCGCGGGACGTCCTTCTGCTACGTCCCTTCGGCCCTCAATCCAGCGGA
CCTTCCTTCCCGCGGCCTGCTGCCGGCTCTGCGGCCTCTTCCGCGTCTTCGCCTTCGCCCTCAGACGAGT
CGGATCTCCCTTTGGGCCGCCTCCCCGCATCGATACCGTCGACCTCGACCCGGGCGGCCGCTTCGAGCAG
ACATGATAAGATACATTGATGAGTTTGGACAAACCACAACTAGAATGCAGTGAAAAAAATGCTTTATTTG
TGAAATTTGTGATGCTATTGCTTTATTTGTAACCATTATAAGCTGCAATAAACAAGTTAACAACAACAAT
TGCATTCATTTTATGTTTCAGGTTCAGGGGGAGATGTGGGAGGTTTTTTAAAGCAAGTAAAACCTCTACA
AATGTGGTAAAATCGATAAGGATCTTCCTAGAGCATGGCTACGTAGATAAGTAGCATGGCGGGTTAATCA
TTAACTACAAGGAACCCCTAGTGATGGAGTTGGCCACTCCCTCTCTGCGCGCTCGCTCGCTCACTGAGGC
CGGGCGACCAAAGGTCGCCCGACGCCCGGGCTTTGCCCGGGCGGCCTCAGTGAGCGAGCGAGCGCGCAGC
TGCATTAATGAATCGGCCAACGCGCGGGGAGAGGCGGTTTGCGTATTGGGCGCTCTTCCGCTTCCTCGCT
CACTGACTCGCTGCGCTCGGTCGTTCGGCTGCGGCGAGCGGTATCAGCTCACTCAAAGGCGGTAATACGG
TTATCCACAGAATCAGGGGATAACGCAGGAAAGAACATGTGAGCAAAAGGCCAGCAAAAGGCCAGGAACC
GTAAAAAGGCCGCGTTGCTGGCGTTTTTCCATAGGCTCCGCCCCCCTGACGAGCATCACAAAAATCGACG
CTCAAGTCAGAGGTGGCGAAACCCGACAGGACTATAAAGATACCAGGCGTTTCCCCCTGGAAGCTCCCTC
GTGCGCTCTCCTGTTCCGACCCTGCCGCTTACCGGATACCTGTCCGCCTTTCTCCCTTCGGGAAGCGTGG
CGCTTTCTCATAGCTCACGCTGTAGGTATCTCAGTTCGGTGTAGGTCGTTCGCTCCAAGCTGGGCTGTGT
GCACGAACCCCCCGTTCAGCCCGACCGCTGCGCCTTATCCGGTAACTATCGTCTTGAGTCCAACCCGGTA
AGACACGACTTATCGCCACTGGCAGCAGCCACTGGTAACAGGATTAGCAGAGCGAGGTATGTAGGCGGTG
CTACAGAGTTCTTGAAGTGGTGGCCTAACTACGGCTACACTAGAAGAACAGTATTTGGTATCTGCGCTCT
GCTGAAGCCAGTTACCTTCGGAAAAAGAGTTGGTAGCTCTTGATCCGGCAAACAAACCACCGCTGGTAGC
GGTGGTTTTTTTGTTTGCAAGCAGCAGATTACGCGCAGAAAAAAAGGATCTCAAGAAGATCCTTTGATCT
TTTCTACGGGGTCTGACGCTCAGTGGAACGAAAACTCACGTTAAGGGATTTTGGTCATGAGATTATCAAA
AAGGATCTTCACCTAGATCCTTTTAAATTAAAAATGAAGTTTTAAATCAATCTAAAGTATATATGAGTAA
ACTTGGTCTGACAGTTACCAATGCTTAATCAGTGAGGCACCTATCTCAGCGATCTGTCTATTTCGTTCAT
CCATAGTTGCCTGACTCCCCGTCGTGTAGATAACTACGATACGGGAGGGCTTACCATCTGGCCCCAGTGC
TGCAATGATACCGCGAGACCCACGCTCACCGGCTCCAGATTTATCAGCAATAAACCAGCCAGCCGGAAGG
GCCGAGCGCAGAAGTGGTCCTGCAACTTTATCCGCCTCCATCCAGTCTATTAATTGTTGCCGGGAAGCTA
GAGTAAGTAGTTCGCCAGTTAATAGTTTGCGCAACGTTGTTGCCATTGCTACAGGCATCGTGGTGTCACG
CTCGTCGTTTGGTATGGCTTCATTCAGCTCCGGTTCCCAACGATCAAGGCGAGTTACATGATCCCCCATG
TTGTGCAAAAAAGCGGTTAGCTCCTTCGGTCCTCCGATCGTTGTCAGAAGTAAGTTGGCCGCAGTGTTAT
CACTCATGGTTATGGCAGCACTGCATAATTCTCTTACTGTCATGCCATCCGTAAGATGCTTTTCTGTGAC
TGGTGAGTACTCAACCAAGTCATTCTGAGAATAGTGTATGCGGCGACCGAGTTGCTCTTGCCCGGCGTCA
ATACGGGATAATACCGCGCCACATAGCAGAACTTTAAAAGTGCTCATCATTGGAAAACGTTCTTCGGGGC
GAAAACTCTCAAGGATCTTACCGCTGTTGAGATCCAGTTCGATGTAACCCACTCGTGCACCCAACTGATC
TTCAGCATCTTTTACTTTCACCAGCGTTTCTGGGTGAGCAAAAACAGGAAGGCAAAATGCCGCAAAAAAG
GGAATAAGGGCGACACGGAAATGTTGAATACTCATACTCTTCCTTTTTCAATATTATTGAAGCATTTATC
AGGGTTATTGTCTCATGAGCGGATACATATTTGAATGTATTTAGAAAAATAAACAAATAGGGGTTCCGCG
CACATTTCCCCGAAAAGTGCCACCTAAATTGTAAGCGTTAATATTTTGTTAAAATTCGCGTTAAATTTTT
GTTAAATCAGCTCATTTTTTAACCAATAGGCCGAAATCGGCAAAATCCCTTATAAATCAAAAGAATAGAC
CGAGATAGGGT
[37 nt withheld, positions 5052-5088]
AAAGAACGTGGACTCCAACGTCAAAGG
[49 nt withheld, positions 5116-5164]
T
[91 nt withheld, positions 5166-5256]
G
[124 nt withheld, positions 5258-5381]
CCCATTCGCCATTCAGGCTGCGCAACTGTTGGGAAGGGCGATCGGTGCGGGCCTCTTCGCTATTACGCCA
GCTGCGCGCTCGCTCGCTCACTGAGGCCGCCCGGGCAAAGCCCGGGCGTCGGGCGACCTTTGGTCGCCCG
GCCTCAGTGAGCGAGCGAG
