>Addgene plasmid #162375 | pGP-AAV-syn-jGCaMP8m-WPRE | depositor partial sequence | sequence record 314699 | jGCaMP8m insert
ATGCATCATCACCATCATCACACGCGTCGCAAGAAGACCTTCAAGGAGGTGGCCACCGCCGTGAAGATCA
TCGGCCGCCTGATGGGCCTGAAGATCAACGTCTATATCAAGGCCGACAAGCAGAAGAACGGCATCAAGGC
GAACTTCCACATCCGCCACAACATCGAGGACGGCGGCGTGCAGCTCGCCTACCACTACCAGCAGAACACC
CCCATCGGCGACGGCCCCGTGCTGCTGCCCGACAACCACTACCTGAGCGTGGAGTCCAAACTTTCGAAAG
ACCCCAACGAGAAGCGCGATCACATGGTCCTGCTGGAGTTCGTGACCGCCGCCGGGATCACTCTCGGCAT
GGACGAGCTGTACAAGGGCGGTACCGGAGGGAGCATGGTGAGCAAGGGCGAGGAGCTGTTCACCGGGGTG
GTGCCCATCCTGGTCGAGCTGGACGGCGACGTAAACGGCCACAAGTTCAGCGTGTCCGGCGAGGGTGAGG
GCGATGCCACCTACGGCAAGCTGACCCTGAAGTTCATCTGCACCACCGGCAAGCTGCCCGTGCCCTGGCC
CACCCTCGTGACCACCCTGACCTACGGCGTGCAGTGCTTCAGCCGCTACCCCGACCACATGAAGCAGCAC
GACTTCTTCAAGTCCGCCATGCCCGAAGGCTACATCCAGGAGCGCACCATCTTCTTCAAGGACGACGGCA
ACTACAAGACCCGCGCCGAGGTGAAGTTCGAGGGCGACACCCTGGTGAACCGCATCGAGCTGAAGGGCAT
CGACTTCAAGGAGGACGGCAACATCCTGGGGCACAAGCTGGAGTACAACCTGCCGGACCAACTGACTGAA
GAGCAGATCGCAGAATACAAAGAGGCTTTCTCCCTATTTGACAAGGACGGGGATGGGACAATAACAACCA
AGGAGCTGGGGACGGTGATGCGGTCTCTGGGGCAGAACCCCACAGAAGCAGAGCTGCAGGACATGATCAA
TGAAGTAGATGCCGACGGTGACGGCACAATCGACTTCCCTGAGTTCCTGACAATGATGGCAAGAAAAATG
AAATACAGGGACACGGAAGAAGAAATTAGAGAAGCGTTCGGTGTGTTTGATAAGGATGGCAATGGCTACA
TCAGTGCAGCAGAGCTTCGCCACGTGATGACAAACCTTGGAGAGAAGTTAACAGATGAAGAGGTTGATGA
AATGATCAGGGAAGCAGACATCGATGGGGATGGTCAGGTAAACTACGAAGAGTTTGTACAAATGATGACA
GCGAAGTAA
